Addgene plasmid #194300: pCDNA3_LuxSit_i_mTagBFP2
Purpose: Mammalian expression of the de novo luciferase, LuxSit-i
Depositing lab: David Baker & Andy Yeh. Depositing organization: University of Washington. Publication: De novo design of luciferases using deep learning. Yeh AH, Norn C, Kipnis Y, Tischer D, Pellock SJ, Evans D, Ma P, Lee GR, Zhang JZ, Anishchenko I, Coventry B, Cao L, Dauparas J, Halabiya S, DeWitt M, Carter L, Houk KN, Baker D. Nature. 2023 Feb;614(7949):774-780. doi: 10.1038/s41586-023-05696-3. Epub 2023 Feb 22. PubMed 36813896.
Backbone
  Vector backbone: pcDNA3
  Backbone size w/o insert (bp): 5500
  Total vector size (bp): 5900
  Vector type: Mammalian Expression
  Selectable markers: Neomycin (select with G418)
Growth in bacteria
  Bacterial resistance: Ampicillin, 100 μg/mL
  Growth temperature: 37°C
  Growth strain: DH5alpha
  Copy number: High Copy
Gene/Insert
  Gene/Insert name: LuxSit-i
  Species: Synthetic
  Insert size (bp): 357
  Tag / fusion protein: mTagBFP2 (C terminal on insert)
Terms and licenses: Academic/Nonprofit Terms; Industry Terms: Not Available to Industry
How to cite: pCDNA3_LuxSit_i_mTagBFP2 was a gift from David Baker & Andy Yeh (Addgene plasmid # 194300 ; http://n2t.net/addgene:194300 ; RRID:Addgene_194300)
