[The description below was written by a language model from this plasmid's Addgene catalogue record and pLannotate feature annotations shown in this document.]
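Description:
pCDNA3_LuxSit_i_mTagBFP2 is a mammalian expression plasmid built on the pcDNA3 backbone for producing LuxSit-i, a synthetic, computationally designed (de novo) luciferase, as a fusion to the blue fluorescent protein mTagBFP2. It is maintained in E. coli through a high-copy ColE1/pUC-type origin and an ampicillin resistance gene (β-lactamase with its own promoter). An f1 origin is also present, a standard backbone element that permits single-stranded DNA production. For mammalian cells, a neomycin phosphotransferase gene driven by the SV40 enhancer/early promoter and terminated by an SV40 polyadenylation signal allows G418 selection of stable transfectants.

The expression cassette uses the human cytomegalovirus immediate-early enhancer and promoter, followed by a T7 promoter that can serve for in vitro transcription or sequencing, and ends with the bovine growth hormone polyadenylation signal. The feature table annotates only the fluorescent protein portion (detected as TagBFP). The small LuxSit-i coding region, recorded as 357 bp, is not annotated, but an unannotated gap between the T7 promoter and the TagBFP sequence fits the catalogue statement that mTagBFP2 is fused to the C terminus of the insert. The remaining short hits (an HIV-1 LTR fragment, ble, lacI and lac promoter/operator fragments, a bom fragment) appear to be backbone remnants or partial matches rather than functional parts. The sequenced record is 6,488 nt, somewhat larger than the roughly 5,900 bp listed in the catalogue.

The stated purpose is mammalian expression of LuxSit-i. The fluorescent fusion partner would offer a blue readout of expression alongside luminescence, although the record does not describe specific applications.
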