Features (pLannotate 1.2.2; 20 found; start..end, strand, type, name):
     28..80      -  misc_feature   bom (fragment): basis of mobility region from pBR322
    235..614     +  enhancer       CMV enhancer: human cytomegalovirus immediate early enhancer
    615..818     +  promoter       CMV promoter: human cytomegalovirus (CMV) immediate early promoter
    814..847     +  LTR            5' LTR (truncated) (fragment): truncated 5' long terminal repeat (LTR) from HIV-1
    863..881     +  promoter       T7 promoter: promoter for bacteriophage T7 RNA polymerase
   1334..2032    +  CDS            TagBFP: TagBFP is a basic (constitutively fluorescent) blue fluorescent protein published in 2008, derived from Entacmaea quadricolor. It is reported to be a very rapidly-maturing monomer with very low acid sensitivity.
   2085..2309    +  polyA_signal   bGH poly(A) signal: bovine growth hormone polyadenylation signal
   2313..2334    +  promoter       SV40 promoter (fragment): SV40 enhancer and early promoter
   2355..2783    +  rep_origin     f1 ori (sequence partly withheld): f1 bacteriophage origin of replication; arrow indicates direction of (+) strand synthesis
   2797..3126    +  promoter       SV40 promoter: SV40 enhancer and early promoter
   3193..3984    +  CDS            neo: KKA2_KLEPN - Also known as kan, nptII. Experimental evidence at protein level: Swiss-Prot protein existence level 1. Resistance to kanamycin, neomycin, paromomycin, ribostamycin, butirosin and gentamicin B. From Klebsiella pneumoniae.
   4008..4166    +  CDS            ble (fragment): BLE_KLEPN - Experimental evidence at protein level: Swiss-Prot protein existence level 1. Binding protein with a strong affinity to the bleomycin family of antibiotics. Binds to CL990; an antimitotic-antibiotic compound. From Klebsiella pneumoniae.
   4161..4282    +  polyA_signal   SV40 poly(A) signal: SV40 polyadenylation signal
   4355..4371    -  protein_bind   lac operator: The lac repressor binds to the lac operator to inhibit transcription in E. coli. This inhibition can be relieved by adding lactose or isopropyl-β-D-thiogalactopyranoside (IPTG). lac repressor encoded by lacI
   4379..4409    -  promoter       lac promoter: promoter for the E. coli lac operon
   4424..4445    -  protein_bind   CAP binding site: CAP binding activates transcription in the presence of cAMP. E. coli catabolite activator protein
   4458..4550    -  CDS            lacI (fragment): lac repressor; lacI; The lac repressor binds to the lac operator to inhibit transcription in E. coli. This inhibition can be relieved by adding lactose or isopropyl-β-D-thiogalactopyranoside (IPTG).
   4733..5321    -  rep_origin     ori: high-copy-number ColE1/pMB1/pBR322/pUC origin of replication
   5492..6352    -  CDS            AmpR: β-lactamase; bla; confers resistance to ampicillin, carbenicillin, and related antibiotics
   6353..6457    -  promoter       AmpR promoter: bla
>Addgene plasmid #194300 | pCDNA3_LuxSit_i_mTagBFP2 | addgene full sequence | sequence record 387325 | Addgene NGS Result
GACGGATCGGGAGATCTCCCGATCCCCTATGGTGCACTCTCAGTACAATCTGCTCTGATGCCGCATAGTT
AAGCCAGTATCTGCTCCCTGCTTGTGTGTTGGAGGTCGCTGAGTAGTGCGCGAGCAAAATTTAAGCTACA
ACAAGGCAAGGCTTGACCGACAATTGCATGAAGAATCTGCTTAGGGTTAGGCGTTTTGCGCTGCTTCGCG
ATGTACGGGCCAGATATACGCGTTGACATTGATTATTGACTAGTTATTAATAGTAATCAATTACGGGGTC
ATTAGTTCATAGCCCATATATGGAGTTCCGCGTTACATAACTTACGGTAAATGGCCCGCCTGGCTGACCG
CCCAACGACCCCCGCCCATTGACGTCAATAATGACGTATGTTCCCATAGTAACGCCAATAGGGACTTTCC
ATTGACGTCAATGGGTGGAGTATTTACGGTAAACTGCCCACTTGGCAGTACATCAAGTGTATCATATGCC
AAGTACGCCCCCTATTGACGTCAATGACGGTAAATGGCCCGCCTGGCATTATGCCCAGTACATGACCTTA
TGGGACTTTCCTACTTGGCAGTACATCTACGTATTAGTCATCGCTATTACCATGGTGATGCGGTTTTGGC
AGTACATCAATGGGCGTGGATAGCGGTTTGACTCACGGGGATTTCCAAGTCTCCACCCCATTGACGTCAA
TGGGAGTTTGTTTTGGCACCAAAATCAACGGGACTTTCCAAAATGTCGTAACAACTCCGCCCCATTGACG
CAAATGGGCGGTAGGCGTGTACGGTGGGAGGTCTATATAAGCAGAGCTCTCTGGCTAACTAGAGAACCCA
CTGCTTACTGGCTTATCGAAATTAATACGACTCACTATAGGGAGACCCAAGCTGGCTAGCGTTTAAACTT
AAGCTTGCCGCCACCATGGTGAGCGAGGAGCAGATCAGACAGTTCCTGAGGAGATTCTACGAGGCCCTGG
ATAGCGGAGACGCCGACACAGCTGCCAGCCTTTTCCATCCTGGCGTGACCATCCACCTGTGGGACGGCGT
CACCTTCACTAGCAGGGAGGAGTTCAGGGAGTGGTTCGAGAGACTGTTCAGCACCAGCAAGGACGCCCAG
AGAGAGATCAAGAGCCTGGAAGTTAGAGGCGACACCGTGGAAGTGCACGTGCAGCTGCACGCCACACACA
ACGGACAGAAGCACACCGTCGACCTGACCCACCACTGGCACTTCAGAGGCAACAGAGTGACCGAGGTGAG
AGTGCACATCAATCCCACCGGCGGCTCCGGCGAACAAAAACTCATCTCAGAAGAGGATCTGGGTACCGGC
AGCATGAGCGAGCTGATCAAGGAGAACATGCACATGAAGCTGTACATGGAGGGGACCGTGGACAATCACC
ACTTCAAGTGCACCAGCGAGGGCGAAGGCAAGCCTTACGAGGGAACCCAGACCATGAGAATCAAGGTGGT
GGAAGGCGGCCCCCTGCCCTTCGCTTTCGACATCCTGGCTACTAGCTTCCTGTACGGCAGCAAGACCTTC
ATCAACCACACCCAGGGCATCCCCGACTTCTTCAAGCAGAGCTTCCCCGAGGGCTTCACCTGGGAGAGAG
TGACCACATACGAGGACGGTGGAGTGCTGACCGCCACCCAAGACACCAGCTTGCAAGACGGATGCCTGAT
CTACAACGTGAAGATCAGAGGCGTGAACTTCACCAGCAACGGCCCCGTGATGCAGAAGAAGACCCTGGGC
TGGGAGGCTTTCACCGAGACCTTGTACCCTGCTGACGGAGGACTGGAGGGAAGAAACGACATGGCCCTGA
AGCTCGTGGGCGGCAGCCACCTGATCGCTAACGCTAAGACAACATACAGAAGCAAGAAGCCCGCCAAGAA
CCTGAAGATGCCCGGCGTGTACTACGTGGACTACAGACTGGAAAGAATTAAGGAAGCCAACAACGAGACA
TACGTCGAGCAGCACGAGGTGGCCGTGGCCAGATACTGCGACTTGCCTAGCAAGCTGGGACACAAGCTGA
ACGAATTCTAACTCGAGTCTAGAGGGCCCGTTTAAACCCGCTGATCAGCCTCGACTGTGCCTTCTAGTTG
CCAGCCATCTGTTGTTTGCCCCTCCCCCGTGCCTTCCTTGACCCTGGAAGGTGCCACTCCCACTGTCCTT
TCCTAATAAAATGAGGAAATTGCATCGCATTGTCTGAGTAGGTGTCATTCTATTCTGGGGGGTGGGGTGG
GGCAGGACAGCAAGGGGGAGGATTGGGAAGACAATAGCAGGCATGCTGGGGATGCGGTGGGCTCTATGGC
TTCTGAGGCGGAAAGAACCAGCTGGGGCTCTAGGGGGTATCCCC
[124 nt withheld, positions 2355-2478]
C
[91 nt withheld, positions 2480-2570]
A
[49 nt withheld, positions 2572-2620]
CCTTTGACGTTGGAGTCCACGTTCTTT
[37 nt withheld, positions 2648-2684]
ACCCTATCTCGGTCTATTCTTTTGATTTATAAGGGATTTTGCCGATTTCGGCCTATTGGTTAAAAAATGA
GCTGATTTAACAAAAATTTAACGCGAATTAATTCTGTGGAATGTGTGTCAGTTAGGGTGTGGAAAGTCCC
CAGGCTCCCCAGCAGGCAGAAGTATGCAAAGCATGCATCTCAATTAGTCAGCAACCAGGTGTGGAAAGTC
CCCAGGCTCCCCAGCAGGCAGAAGTATGCAAAGCATGCATCTCAATTAGTCAGCAACCATAGTCCCGCCC
CTAACTCCGCCCATCCCGCCCCTAACTCCGCCCAGTTCCGCCCATTCTCCGCCCCATGGCTGACTAATTT
TTTTTATTTATGCAGAGGCCGAGGCCGCCTCTGCCTCTGAGCTATTCCAGAAGTAGTGAGGAGGCTTTTT
TGGAGGCCTAGGCTTTTGCAAAAAGCTCCCGGGAGCTTGTATATCCATTTTCGGATCTGATCAAGAGACA
GGATGAGGATCGTTTCGCATGATTGAACAAGATGGATTGCACGCAGGTTCTCCGGCCGCTTGGGTGGAGA
GGCTATTCGGCTATGACTGGGCACAACAGACAATCGGCTGCTCTGATGCCGCCGTGTTCCGGCTGTCAGC
GCAGGGGCGCCCGGTTCTTTTTGTCAAGACCGACCTGTCCGGTGCCCTGAATGAACTGCAGGACGAGGCA
GCGCGGCTATCGTGGCTGGCCACGACGGGCGTTCCTTGCGCAGCTGTGCTCGACGTTGTCACTGAAGCGG
GAAGGGACTGGCTGCTATTGGGCGAAGTGCCGGGGCAGGATCTCCTGTCATCTCACCTTGCTCCTGCCGA
GAAAGTATCCATCATGGCTGATGCAATGCGGCGGCTGCATACGCTTGATCCGGCTACCTGCCCATTCGAC
CACCAAGCGAAACATCGCATCGAGCGAGCACGTACTCGGATGGAAGCCGGTCTTGTCGATCAGGATGATC
TGGACGAAGAGCATCAGGGGCTCGCGCCAGCCGAACTGTTCGCCAGGCTCAAGGCGCGCATGCCCGACGG
CGAGGATCTCGTCGTGACCCATGGCGATGCCTGCTTGCCGAATATCATGGTGGAAAATGGCCGCTTTTCT
GGATTCATCGACTGTGGCCGGCTGGGTGTGGCGGACCGCTATCAGGACATAGCGTTGGCTACCCGTGATA
TTGCTGAAGAGCTTGGCGGCGAATGGGCTGACCGCTTCCTCGTGCTTTACGGTATCGCCGCTCCCGATTC
GCAGCGCATCGCCTTCTATCGCCTTCTTGACGAGTTCTTCTGAGCGGGACTCTGGGGTTCGAAATGACCG
ACCAAGCGACGCCCAACCTGCCATCACGAGATTTCGATTCCACCGCCGCCTTCTATGAAAGGTTGGGCTT
CGGAATCGTTTTCCGGGACGCCGGCTGGATGATCCTCCAGCGCGGGGATCTCATGCTGGAGTTCTTCGCC
CACCCCAACTTGTTTATTGCAGCTTATAATGGTTACAAATAAAGCAATAGCATCACAAATTTCACAAATA
AAGCATTTTTTTCACTGCATTCTAGTTGTGGTTTGTCCAAACTCATCAATGTATCTTATCATGTCTGTAT
ACCGTCGACCTCTAGCTAGAGCTTGGCGTAATCATGGTCATAGCTGTTTCCTGTGTGAAATTGTTATCCG
CTCACAATTCCACACAACATACGAGCCGGAAGCATAAAGTGTAAAGCCTGGGGTGCCTAATGAGTGAGCT
AACTCACATTAATTGCGTTGCGCTCACTGCCCGCTTTCCAGTCGGGAAACCTGTCGTGCCAGCTGCATTA
ATGAATCGGCCAACGCGCGGGGAGAGGCGGTTTGCGTATTGGGCGCTCTTCCGCTTCCTCGCTCACTGAC
TCGCTGCGCTCGGTCGTTCGGCTGCGGCGAGCGGTATCAGCTCACTCAAAGGCGGTAATACGGTTATCCA
CAGAATCAGGGGATAACGCAGGAAAGAACATGTGAGCAAAAGGCCAGCAAAAGGCCAGGAACCGTAAAAA
GGCCGCGTTGCTGGCGTTTTTCCATAGGCTCCGCCCCCCTGACGAGCATCACAAAAATCGACGCTCAAGT
CAGAGGTGGCGAAACCCGACAGGACTATAAAGATACCAGGCGTTTCCCCCTGGAAGCTCCCTCGTGCGCT
CTCCTGTTCCGACCCTGCCGCTTACCGGATACCTGTCCGCCTTTCTCCCTTCGGGAAGCGTGGCGCTTTC
TCATAGCTCACGCTGTAGGTATCTCAGTTCGGTGTAGGTCGTTCGCTCCAAGCTGGGCTGTGTGCACGAA
CCCCCCGTTCAGCCCGACCGCTGCGCCTTATCCGGTAACTATCGTCTTGAGTCCAACCCGGTAAGACACG
ACTTATCGCCACTGGCAGCAGCCACTGGTAACAGGATTAGCAGAGCGAGGTATGTAGGCGGTGCTACAGA
GTTCTTGAAGTGGTGGCCTAACTACGGCTACACTAGAAGAACAGTATTTGGTATCTGCGCTCTGCTGAAG
CCAGTTACCTTCGGAAAAAGAGTTGGTAGCTCTTGATCCGGCAAACAAACCACCGCTGGTAGCGGTGGTT
TTTTTGTTTGCAAGCAGCAGATTACGCGCAGAAAAAAAGGATCTCAAGAAGATCCTTTGATCTTTTCTAC
GGGGTCTGACGCTCAGTGGAACGAAAACTCACGTTAAGGGATTTTGGTCATGAGATTATCAAAAAGGATC
TTCACCTAGATCCTTTTAAATTAAAAATGAAGTTTTAAATCAATCTAAAGTATATATGAGTAAACTTGGT
CTGACAGTTACCAATGCTTAATCAGTGAGGCACCTATCTCAGCGATCTGTCTATTTCGTTCATCCATAGT
TGCCTGACTCCCCGTCGTGTAGATAACTACGATACGGGAGGGCTTACCATCTGGCCCCAGTGCTGCAATG
ATACCGCGAGACCCACGCTCACCGGCTCCAGATTTATCAGCAATAAACCAGCCAGCCGGAAGGGCCGAGC
GCAGAAGTGGTCCTGCAACTTTATCCGCCTCCATCCAGTCTATTAATTGTTGCCGGGAAGCTAGAGTAAG
TAGTTCGCCAGTTAATAGTTTGCGCAACGTTGTTGCCATTGCTACAGGCATCGTGGTGTCACGCTCGTCG
TTTGGTATGGCTTCATTCAGCTCCGGTTCCCAACGATCAAGGCGAGTTACATGATCCCCCATGTTGTGCA
AAAAAGCGGTTAGCTCCTTCGGTCCTCCGATCGTTGTCAGAAGTAAGTTGGCCGCAGTGTTATCACTCAT
GGTTATGGCAGCACTGCATAATTCTCTTACTGTCATGCCATCCGTAAGATGCTTTTCTGTGACTGGTGAG
TACTCAACCAAGTCATTCTGAGAATAGTGTATGCGGCGACCGAGTTGCTCTTGCCCGGCGTCAATACGGG
ATAATACCGCGCCACATAGCAGAACTTTAAAAGTGCTCATCATTGGAAAACGTTCTTCGGGGCGAAAACT
CTCAAGGATCTTACCGCTGTTGAGATCCAGTTCGATGTAACCCACTCGTGCACCCAACTGATCTTCAGCA
TCTTTTACTTTCACCAGCGTTTCTGGGTGAGCAAAAACAGGAAGGCAAAATGCCGCAAAAAAGGGAATAA
GGGCGACACGGAAATGTTGAATACTCATACTCTTCCTTTTTCAATATTATTGAAGCATTTATCAGGGTTA
TTGTCTCATGAGCGGATACATATTTGAATGTATTTAGAAAAATAAACAAATAGGGGTTCCGCGCACATTT
CCCCGAAAAGTGCCACCTGACGTC
