>Addgene plasmid #194300 | pCDNA3_LuxSit_i_mTagBFP2 | depositor partial sequence | sequence record 377092 | pCDNA3_LuxSit_i_mTagBFP2 sequence 357 bps
ATGAGCGAGGAGCAGATCAGACAGTTCCTGAGGAGATTCTACGAGGCCCTGGATAGCGGAGACGCCGACA
CAGCTGCCAGCCTTTTCCATCCTGGCGTGACCATCCACCTGTGGGACGGCGTCACCTTCACTAGCAGGGA
GGAGTTCAGGGAGTGGTTCGAGAGACTGTTCAGCACCAGCAAGGACGCCCAGAGAGAGATCAAGAGCCTG
GAAGTTAGAGGCGACACCGTGGAAGTGCACGTGCAGCTGCACGCCACACACAACGGACAGAAGCACACCG
TCGACCTGACCCACCACTGGCACTTCAGAGGCAACAGAGTGACCGAGGTGAGAGTGCACATCAATCCCAC
CGGCTAA
